>Addgene plasmid #120594 | Smp_127820-Cd4-bio-His | addgene full sequence | sequence record 234130 | Addgene NGS Result
GACATTGATTATTGACTAGTTATTAATAGTAATCAATTACGGGGTCATTAGTTCATAGCCCATATATGGA
GTTCCGCGTTACATAACTTACGGTAAATGGCCCGCCTGGCTGACCGCCCAACGACCCCCGCCCATTGACG
TCAATAATGACGTATGTTCCCATAGTAACGCCAATAGGGACTTTCCATTGACGTCAATGGGTGGAGTATT
TACGGTAAACTGCCCACTTGGCAGTACATCAAGTGTATCATATGCCAAGTCCGCCCCCTATTGACGTCAA
TGACGGTAAATGGCCCGCCTGGCATTATGCCCAGTACATGACCTTACGGGACTTTCCTACTTGGCAGTAC
ATCTACGTATTAGTCATCGCTATTACCATGGTGATGCGGTTTTGGCAGTACACCAATGGGCGTGGATAGC
GGTTTGACTCACGGGGATTTCCAAGTCTCCACCCCATTGACGTCAATGGGAGTTTGTTTTGGCACCAAAA
TCAACGGGACTTTCCAAAATGTCGTAATAACCCCGCCCCGTTGACGCAAATGGGCGGTAGGCGTGTACGG
TGGGAGGTCTATATAAGCAGAGCTCGTTTAGTGAACCGTCAGATCCTCACTCTCTTCCGCATCGCTGTCT
GCGAGGGCCAGCTGTTGGGCTCGCGGTTGAGGACAAACTCTTCGCGGTCTTTCCAGTACTCTTGGATCGG
AAACCCGTCGGCCTCCGAACGGTACTCCGCCACCGAGGGACCTGAGCGAGTCCGCATCGACCGGATCGGA
AAACCTCTCGAGAAAGGCGTCTAACCAGTCACAGTCGCAAGGTAGGCTGAGCACCGTGGCGGGCGGCAGC
GGGTGGCGGTCGGGGTTGTTTCTGGCGGAGGTGCTGCTGATGATGTAATTAAAGTAGGCGGTCTTGAGAC
GGCGGATGGTCGAGGTGAGGTGTGGCAGGCTTGAGATCCAGCTGTTGGGGTGAGTACTCCCTCTCAAAAG
CGGGCATTACTTCTGCGCTAAGATTGTCAGTTTCCAAAAACGAGGAGGATTTGATATTCACCTGGCCCGA
TCTGGCCATACACTTGAGTGACAATGACATCCACTTTGCCTTTCTCTCCACAGGTGTCCACTCCCAGGTC
CAAGTTTGCCACCATGGAGTTTCAGACCCAGGTACTCATGTCCCTGCTGCTCTGCATGTCTGGTGCGGCC
GCCGTGTCCTACCTGAAGTTCGAGAAGATCAACGGCGCCAGCGAGGAAAGCCTGATCTTCCTGAACGACG
CCAACCCCACCGCCCTGCTGGACGCCAGCGCCAACACCCAGCGGATCGTGTACTTCGCCCAGAAGTCCCC
CCCACTGGGCCTGAAGCTGACCTTCGCCTGCCACGTGAACACCCAGGCCAAGCCCCTGGACAAGGTGTCC
CTGTGCTGCCGGTCCAGCGTGGAAGATACCAAGCGGACCTGCGTGCAGCCCGAGGCCGAGGGCACCTTCA
GCTGCCTGAACACCGAGTTCCACTTCAGCGCCGACGAGACAACCGGCGCCAACTTCAGCATCAGCCTGAC
CCAGGACGGCCTGCTGAGCAACCCCATCAGCGGCCTGTTCAGCTGCATCGTGGGCACCGACGAGCTGAAC
GTGATCGAGAGCAACGAGATCGAGATCCGGGACGCCGTGTTCTACATCCTGCAGCTGAAGGGCACCCCCA
GCGCCAAGATCGACGTGGTGCCCCCTATCAGCGAGTTCCCCTACGAGCTGAGATGCGTGGACGACATCAG
CATCGTGTCCCGGTGGCCCTACTGGATGCACCAGCTGGACGGCAGATACGGCCCCTACAGATGGGAGTAC
TGCCTGACCACCGGCAAGCCCAACGCCATCACCTGTTACAAGCGGCCCATCCAGTTCAGCCCCAACAGCA
TCGTGGAATTCATCAACGGCAGCGTGTACCTGACCGACGCCCACCTGGTGGAAAGCAAGTCTATCGCCAT
CGTGTGCAAGCACGTGGGCCAGCTGGGCCCCATCCGGACCTTCGCCGGCAAAGTGACCAGCACCGAGAGC
CCCGTGGTGCTGGAAGGCCTGAGCATCGACAAGACCAAGAACAGCAGCAGCACCAAGCTGTACCCCCTGA
CCACCCTGAGCAGCAGCTACGTGATCAACAAGGGCACAAAGCTGCAGGACTTCATGCTGCGGGCCCTGTA
CAGACAGCCCCAGGGCGACTACGAGTTTCACTGGTTCAAGGACGAGCAGATGCTGCACAACCGGATCGCC
ACCAAGTACAGCTACACCCTGCCCAGCCTGATCGACGAGAGCGTGTCCGGCGTGTACAGCCTGGTGGTCA
AGTCCAACGAGGACATCAGCGACCGGCTGATCTTCACCTACGACGTGAAGGTGGTGTCCCCCCCATTCTT
CAAGGACCCCCGGTGCCTGAAAGAACTGTTCTACGTGATGGAAGGCAACAACTTCGGCACCGTGTGCGAG
TTCGACGGCCGGTGGAACACCGTGGTGTACGTGGGCGTGGCCAGCTTCGAGGCCCCCACCTACCAGGAAC
TGCGGATGTCCATCGATAAGAACCTGAAGTACAGCAAGCAGCAGCTGAGCCAGCTGGACATCATCTTTCA
CGTGGACGGCGAGGAAATGAACAAGCGGATCACCGTGAACATCACCAAGCTGAAGCTGAACCAGGACTGC
GAGCTGAGCATCCGGCTGCACAGCACCTACGGCCAGAGCCGGATCAGCACCTCCCTGAAAGTGGTGCCCA
AGCCCCAGCTGACCATCAGCCCCAGCGACGAGAACTGCATCAAGGACTGCGACGAGACACCCTACAACGT
GTCCTGCGCCCTGAACGAGAACATCGTGCAGGAATGGAAGTCCAAGTTCAACATCGAGCCCAGCATCGAC
TGGATCATCCAGAACCACTGGACCAAGGCCCACCTGGAAAGCACCGGCCTGGGCCAGTTCATCACCAGCT
ACGGCGAGCACGACACCACCCTGACCGTGTGGCCCGTGGGCAAGCCCATCCCCTTCATCGTGAAGCACGA
AGAGAGCCACAACAAGCAGCCCAAAGAGGCCGGCATCGAAGAAGAGGAAGAGGAAGTCATCGAGAAAGAA
ATCATGAACCTGGACACCGAGGACGAGCCCGTGCAGATCCCCAGCACAACAACCCTGAAGCAGTTCCTGG
CCCAGAAGATCGGCGGCAGCGAGGCCCAGCCCCCCAAGGATCTGATCCTGAGCTGCTGGATCCGGCTGAG
CGTGACCGGAAAAGAGGCCGAGTTCGAGATCCCCAACGGCCTGATCAGCCACCACAGCTTCGCCAGACAG
GCCCAGTTCGCCCAGAGCAGCGCCACCAACAGACTGATCTACGACAGCAGATGGGAGACAGACACCGAGC
TGGCCAAGCAGCTGACCGCCTTCAGAACCTTCACCCCCGACATCATCCCCGCCACCGCCTCTGGCGCGCC
GTCGACCTCCATCACGGCCTATAAGAGTGAGGGGGAGTCAGCGGAGTTCTCCTTCCCACTCAACCTTGGA
GAGGAAAGCCTGCAGGGAGAGTTGAGATGGAAGGCAGAGAAGGCTCCTTCTTCCCAGTCCTGGATCACCT
TCTCCCTAAAGAACCAAAAGGTGTCTGTGCAGAAGTCTACTAGCAACCCCAAGTTCCAGCTGTCCGAAAC
GCTCCCACTCACCCTTCAGATACCCCAGGTCTCCCTTCAGTTTGCTGGTTCTGGCAACCTGACCCTGACT
CTGGACAGAGGGATACTGTATCAGGAAGTGAACCTGGTGGTGATGAAAGTGACTCAGCCCGACAGCAACA
CTTTGACCTGTGAGGTGATGGGACCCACCTCACCCAAGATGAGACTGATCTTGAAGCAGGAGAATCAGGA
GGCCAGGGTCTCCAGGCAGGAGAAAGTGATTCAAGTGCAGGCCCCTGAAGCAGGGGTGTGGCAATGTCTA
CTGAGTGAAGGTGAAGAGGTCAAGATGGACTCCAAGATCCAGGTTTTATCCAAAGGGTTGAATTCCGGCA
GCCTGCACCACATCCTGGACGCCCAGAAGATGCTGTGGAACCACAGGGACAGGAACCTGCCTCCTCTGGC
CCCTCTGGGCCCCCACCACCATCACCACCATTGAGTCTAGACACGTGATTAATTAAGGATCCCCCGACCT
CGACCTCTGGCTAATAAAGGAAATTTATTTTCATTGCAATAGTGTGTTGGAATTTTTTGTGTCTCTCACT
CGGAAGGACATATGGGAGGGCAAATCATTTGGTCGAGATCCCTCGGAGATCTCTAGCTAGAGGATCGATC
CCCGCCCCGGACGAACTAAACCTGACTACGACATCTCTGCCCCTTCTTCGCGGGGCAGTGCATGTAATCC
CTTCAGTTGGTTGGTACAACTTGCCAACTGGGCCCTGTTCCACATGTGACACGGGGGGGGACCAAACACA
AAGGGGTTCTCTGACTGTAGTTGACATCCTTATAAATGGATGTGCACATTTGCCAACACTGAGTGGCTTT
CATCCTGGAGCAGACTTTGCAGTCTGTGGACTGCAACACAACATTGCCTTTATGTGTAACTCTTGGCTGA
AGCTCTTACACCAATGCTGGGGGACATGTACCTCCCAGGGGCCCAGGAAGACTACGGGAGGCTACACCAA
CGTCAATCAGAGGGGCCTGTGTAGCTACCGATAAGCGGACCCTCAAGAGGGCATTAGCAATAGTGTTTAT
AAGGCCCCCTTGTTAACCCTAAACGGGTAGCATATGCTTCCCGGGTAGTAGTATATACTATCCAGACTAA
CCCTAATTCAATAGCATATGTTACCCAACGGGAAGCATATGCTATCGAATTAGGGTTAGTAAAAGGGTCC
TAAGGAACAGCGATATCTCCCACCCCATGAGCTGTCACGGTTTTATTTACATGGGGTCAGGATTCCACGA
GGGTAGTGAACCATTTTAGTCACAAGGGCAGTGGCTGAAGATCAAGGAGCGGGCAGTGAACTCTCCTGAA
TCTTCGCCTGCTTCTTCATTCTCCTTCGTTTAGCTAATAGAATAACTGCTGAGTTGTGAACAGTAAGGTG
TATGTGAGGTGCTCGAAAACAAGGTTTCAGGTGACGCCCCCAGAATAAAATTTGGACGGGGGGTTCAGTG
GTGGCATTGTGCTATGACACCAATATAACCCTCACAAACCCCTTGGGCAATAAATACTAGTGTAGGAATG
AAACATTCTGAATATCTTTAACAATAGAAATCCATGGGGTGGGGACAAGCCGTAAAGACTGGATGTCCAT
CTCACACGAATTTATGGCTATGGGCAACACATAATCCTAGTGCAATATGATACTGGGGTTATTAAGATGT
GTCCCAGGCAGGGACCAAGACAGGTGAACCATGTTGTTACACTCTATTTGTAACAAGGGGAAAGAGAGTG
GACGCCGACAGCAGCGGACTCCACTGGTTGTCTCTAACACCCCCGAAAATTAAACGGGGCTCCACGCCAA
TGGGGCCCATAAACAAAGACAAGTGGCCACTCTTTTTTTTGAAATTGTGGAGTGGGGGCACGCGTCAGCC
CCCACACGCCGCCCTGCGGTTTTGGACTGTAAAATAAGGGTGTAATAACTTGGCTGATTGTAACCCCGCT
AACCACTGCGGTCAAACCACTTGCCCACAAAACCACTAATGGCACCCCGGGGAATACCTGCATAAGTAGG
TGGGCGGGCCAAGATAGGGGCGCGATTGCTGCGATCTGGAGGACAAATTACACACACTTGCGCCTGAGCG
CCAAGCACAGGGTTGTTGGTCCTCATATTCACGAGGTCGCTGAGAGCACGGTGGGCTAATGTTGCCATGG
GTAGCATATACTACCCAAATATCTGGATAGCATATGCTATCCTAATCTATATCTGGGTAGCATAGGCTAT
CCTAATCTATATCTGGGTAGCATATGCTATCCTAATCTATATCTGGGTAGTATATGCTATCCTAATTTAT
ATCTGGGTAGCATAGGCTATCCTAATCTATATCTGGGTAGCATATGCTATCCTAATCTATATCTGGGTAG
TATATGCTATCCTAATCTGTATCCGGGTAGCATATGCTATCCTAATAGAGATTAGGGTAGTATATGCTAT
CCTAATTTATATCTGGGTAGCATATACTACCCAAATATCTGGATAGCATATGCTATCCTAATCTATATCT
GGGTAGCATATGCTATCCTAATCTATATCTGGGTAGCATAGGCTATCCTAATCTATATCTGGGTAGCATA
TGCTATCCTAATCTATATCTGGGTAGTATATGCTATCCTAATTTATATCTGGGTAGCATAGGCTATCCTA
ATCTATATCTGGGTAGCATATGCTATCCTAATCTATATCTGGGTAGTATATGCTATCCTAATCTGTATCC
GGGTAGCATATGCTATCCTCATGATAAGCTGTCAAACATGAGAATTTTCTTGAAGACGAAAGGGCCTCGT
GATACGCCTATTTTTATAGGTTAATGTCATGATAATAATGGTTTCTTAGACGTCAGGTGGCACTTTTCGG
GGAAATGTGCGCGGAACCCCTATTTGTTTATTTTTCTAAATACATTCAAATATGTATCCGCTCATGAGAC
AATAACCCTGATAAATGCTTCAATAATATTGAAAAAGGAAGAGTATGAGTATTCAACATTTCCGTGTCGC
CCTTATTCCCTTTTTTGCGGCATTTTGCCTTCCTGTTTTTGCTCACCCAGAAACGCTGGTGAAAGTAAAA
GATGCTGAAGATCAGTTGGGTGCACGAGTGGGTTACATCGAACTGGATCTCAACAGCGGTAAGATCCTTG
AGAGTTTTCGCCCCGAAGAACGTTTTCCAATGATGAGCACTTTTAAAGTTCTGCTATGTGGCGCGGTATT
ATCCCGTGTTGACGCCGGGCAAGAGCAACTCGGTCGCCGCATACACTATTCTCAGAATGACTTGGTTGAG
TACTCACCAGTCACAGAAAAGCATCTTACGGATGGCATGACAGTAAGAGAATTATGCAGTGCTGCCATAA
CCATGAGTGATAACACTGCGGCCAACTTACTTCTGACAACGATCGGAGGACCGAAGGAGCTAACCGCTTT
TTTGCACAACATGGGGGATCATGTAACTCGCCTTGATCGTTGGGAACCGGAGCTGAATGAAGCCATACCA
AACGACGAGCGTGACACCACGATGCCTGCAGCAATGGCAACAACGTTGCGCAAACTATTAACTGGCGAAC
TACTTACTCTAGCTTCCCGGCAACAATTAATAGACTGGATGGAGGCGGATAAAGTTGCAGGACCACTTCT
GCGCTCGGCCCTTCCGGCTGGCTGGTTTATTGCTGATAAATCTGGAGCCGGTGAGCGTGGGTCTCGCGGT
ATCATTGCAGCACTGGGGCCAGATGGTAAGCCCTCCCGTATCGTAGTTATCTACACGACGGGGAGTCAGG
CAACTATGGATGAACGAAATAGACAGATCGCTGAGATAGGTGCCTCACTGATTAAGCATTGGTAACTGTC
AGACCAAGTTTACTCATATATACTTTAGATTGATTTAAAACTTCATTTTTAATTTAAAAGGATCTAGGTG
AAGATCCTTTTTGATAATCTCATGACCAAAATCCCTTAACGTGAGTTTTCGTTCCACTGAGCGTCAGACC
CCGTAGAAAAGATCAAAGGATCTTCTTGAGATCCTTTTTTTCTGCGCGTAATCTGCTGCTTGCAAACAAA
AAAACCACCGCTACCAGCGGTGGTTTGTTTGCCGGATCAAGAGCTACCAACTCTTTTTCCGAAGGTAACT
GGCTTCAGCAGAGCGCAGATACCAAATACTGTTCTTCTAGTGTAGCCGTAGTTAGGCCACCACTTCAAGA
ACTCTGTAGCACCGCCTACATACCTCGCTCTGCTAATCCTGTTACCAGTGGCTGCTGCCAGTGGCGATAA
GTCGTGTCTTACCGGGTTGGACTCAAGACGATAGTTACCGGATAAGGCGCAGCGGTCGGGCTGAACGGGG
GGTTCGTGCACACAGCCCAGCTTGGAGCGAACGACCTACACCGAACTGAGATACCTACAGCGTGAGCTAT
GAGAAAGCGCCACGCTTCCCGAAGGGAGAAAGGCGGACAGGTATCCGGTAAGCGGCAGGGTCGGAACAGG
AGAGCGCACGAGGGAGCTTCCAGGGGGAAACGCCTGGTATCTTTATAGTCCTGTCGGGTTTCGCCACCTC
TGACTTGAGCGTCGATTTTTGTGATGCTCGTCAGGGGGGCGGAGCCTATGGAAAAACGCCAGCAACGCGG
CCTTTTTACGGTTCCTGGCCTTTTGCTGGCCTTTTGCTCACATGTTCTTTCCTGCGTTATCCCCTGATTC
TGTGGATAACCGTATTACCGCCTTTGAGTGAGCTGATACCGCTCGCCGCAGCCGAACGACCGAGCGCAGC
GAGTCAGTGAGCGAGGAAGCGGAAGAGCGCCCAATACGCAAACCGCCTCTCCCCGCGCGTTGGCCGATTC
ATTAATGCAGCTGGCACGACAGGTTTCCCGACTGGAAAGCGGGCAGTGAGCGCAACGCAATTAATGTGAG
TTAGCTCACTCATTAGGCACCCCAGGCTTTACACTTTATGCTTCCGGCTCGTATGTTGTGTGGAATTGTG
AGCGGATAACAATTTCACACAGGAAACAGCTATGACCATGATTACGCCAAGCTCTAGCTAGAGGTCGACC
AATTCTCATGTTTGACAGCTTATCATCGCAGATCCGGGCAACGTTGTTGCCATTGCTGCAGGCGCAGAAC
TGGTAGGTATGGAAGATCTATACATTGAATCAATATTGGCAATTAGCCATATTAGTCATTGGTTATATAG
CATAAATCAATATTGGCTATTGGCCATTGCATACGTTGTATCTATATCATAATATGTACATTTATATTGG
CTCATGTCCAATATGACCGCCATGTT
Features (pLannotate 1.2.2; 19 found; start..end, strand, type, name):
      1..380     +  enhancer       CMV enhancer: human cytomegalovirus immediate early enhancer
    382..581     +  promoter       CMV promoter: human cytomegalovirus (CMV) immediate early promoter
    649..687     +  misc_feature   Ad SA (fragment): adenovirus major late transcript splice acceptor (Friedrich and Soriano, 1991)
    720..929     -  CDS            PTP (fragment): TERM_ADE02 - Experimental evidence at protein level: Swiss-Prot protein existence level 1. Protein covalently bound to the viral DNA that acts as a primer for viral genomic replication by DNA strand displacement. Assembles on the viral origin of replication in an initiation complex with viral polymerase, DBP, host NFIA and host POU2F1/OCT1. During initiation, the polymerase covalently couples the first dCTP with Ser- 580 of pTP. The terminal protein stimulates the template activity over 20 fold compared to protein-free templates. Neo-synthesized viral genomes are linked to two preterminal prot
    960..1049    +  intron         chimeric intron (fragment): chimera between introns from adenovirus and immunoglobulin heavy chain genes
   1068..1114    +  CDS            IgH signal sequence (fragment): signal sequence from the mouse immunoglobulin heavy chain variable region
   2737..2753    +  CDS            FKBP (fragment): human FK506-binding protein FKBP12 synthetic gene with alternative codons
   3423..3983    +  CDS            Cd4 (fragment): CD4_RAT - Experimental evidence at protein level: Swiss-Prot protein existence level 1. Integral membrane glycoprotein that plays an essential role in the immune response and serves multiple functions in responses against both external and internal offenses. In T-cells, functions primarily as a coreceptor for MHC class II molecule:peptide complex. The antigens presented by class II peptides are derived from extracellular proteins while class I peptides are derived from cytosolic proteins. Interacts simultaneously with the T-cell receptor (TCR) and the MHC class II presented by antigen presenti
   4143..4198    +  polyA_signal   β-globin poly(A) signal: rabbit β-globin polyadenylation signal (Gil and Proudfoot, 1987)
   4712..6393    -  rep_origin     oriP (fragment): Epstein-Barr virus oriP replication origin (Yates et al., 2000)
   6520..6624    +  promoter       AmpR promoter: bla
   6625..7485    +  CDS            AmpR: β-lactamase; bla; confers resistance to ampicillin, carbenicillin, and related antibiotics
   7656..8244    +  rep_origin     ori: high-copy-number ColE1/pMB1/pBR322/pUC origin of replication
   8427..8519    +  CDS            lacI (fragment): lac repressor; lacI; The lac repressor binds to the lac operator to inhibit transcription in E. coli. This inhibition can be relieved by adding lactose or isopropyl-β-D-thiogalactopyranoside (IPTG).
   8532..8553    +  protein_bind   CAP binding site: CAP binding activates transcription in the presence of cAMP. E. coli catabolite activator protein
   8568..8598    +  promoter       lac promoter: promoter for the E. coli lac operon
   8606..8622    +  protein_bind   lac operator: The lac repressor binds to the lac operator to inhibit transcription in E. coli. This inhibition can be relieved by adding lactose or isopropyl-β-D-thiogalactopyranoside (IPTG). lac repressor encoded by lacI
   8692..8708    +  promoter       tet promoter (fragment): E. coli promoter for tetracycline efflux protein gene
   8718..8743    -  CDS            bla(M) (fragment): β-lactamase lacking the signal sequence; bla(M); allows cytosolic expression of β-lactamase
