[The description below was written by a language model from this plasmid's Addgene catalogue record and pLannotate feature annotations shown in this document.]
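Description:
Smp_127820-Cd4-bio-His is a mammalian expression plasmid built on the pTT3 backbone for producing a recombinant Schistosoma mansoni protein, part of a library of cell-surface and secreted parasite proteins assembled to look for serological markers of infection. It is maintained in E. coli through a high-copy ColE1/pUC-type origin and selected with ampicillin via the β-lactamase gene. The backbone also carries an Epstein-Barr virus oriP element, which allows episomal retention and enhanced expression in cell lines that supply EBNA1, the usual setting for transient expression from pTT-series vectors.

Expression is driven by the human CMV immediate-early enhancer and promoter, followed by adenovirus-derived leader and splice elements and a chimeric intron fragment that help with transcript processing; the short reverse-strand "PTP" annotation in this region is most likely an incidental match to that adenoviral leader sequence rather than a functional coding region. A fragment matching a mouse immunoglobulin heavy-chain signal sequence sits just upstream of the insert, consistent with secretion of the product. The roughly 2.2 kb Smp_127820 insert, cloned between retained NotI and AscI sites, is fused at its C terminus to a backbone-encoded tag comprising rat Cd4 domains 3 and 4, a biotinylation acceptor peptide and a 6×His tag, and the transcript ends at a rabbit β-globin polyadenylation signal. Only the Cd4 portion of the tag is picked up in the feature table, and the tiny FKBP hit within the insert is probably spurious. The tag arrangement supports nickel-affinity purification, antibody detection through Cd4, and oriented capture on streptavidin surfaces for binding or serological assays. The record does not state the function of the Smp_127820 protein itself.
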