Addgene plasmid #120594: Smp_127820-Cd4-bio-His
Purpose: Expression of recombinant S. mansoni protein
Depositing lab: Gavin Wright. Depositing organization: Wellcome Sanger Institute. Publication: A library of cell-surface and secreted proteins from Schistosoma mansoni identifies early serological markers of infection. Cécile Crosnier, Anna V. Protasio, Gabriel Rinaldi, Shona Wilson, Matthew Berriman, Gavin J. Wright. bioRXiv 10.1101/593616.
Backbone
  Vector backbone: pTT3
  Backbone manufacturer: Yves Durocher, NRC
  Backbone size w/o insert (bp): 6686
  Vector type: Mammalian Expression
Growth in bacteria
  Bacterial resistance: Ampicillin, 100 μg/mL
  Growth temperature: 37°C
  Growth strain: DH5alpha
  Copy number: High Copy
Gene/Insert
  Gene/Insert name: Smp_127820
  Species: Schistosoma mansoni
  Insert size (bp): 2230
  Entrez Gene: Smp_127820 (a.k.a. Smp_127820)
  Promoter: CMV
  Tag / fusion protein: ratCd4(d3+4)-bio-6His (C terminal on backbone)
  Cloning method: Restriction Enzyme; 5′ cloning site NotI (not destroyed); 3′ cloning site AscI (not destroyed)
Terms and licenses: Academic/Nonprofit Terms; Industry Terms: Not Available to Industry
How to cite: Smp_127820-Cd4-bio-His was a gift from Gavin Wright (Addgene plasmid # 120594 ; http://n2t.net/addgene:120594 ; RRID:Addgene_120594)
